>Addgene plasmid #13503 | pGEX4T1-Smurf1 C699A | addgene partial sequence | sequence record 19932 | 13503 with pGEX5'
CTGGTTCCGCGTGGATCGGATTACGATATCCCAACGACCGAAAACCTGTATTTTCAGGGCGCCCATATGG
GAGGATCCCCGGAATTCAAAGGCCTACGTCGACAAAGCAACGTGGTGACACGGAGAGGAGGCTCCAGCAT
CAAGATCCGTCTGACAGTGTTATGTGCCAAGAACCTTGCAAAGAAAGACTTCTTCAGGCTCCCTGACCCT
TTTGCAAAGATTGTCGTGGATGGGTCTGGGCAGTGCCACTCAACCGACACTGTGAAAAACACATTGGACC
CAAAGTGGAACCAGCACTATGATCTATATGTTGGGAAAACGGATTCGATAACCATTAGCGTGTGGAACCA
TAAGAAAATTCACAAGAAACAGGGAGCTGGCTTCCTGGGCTGTGTGCGGCTGCTCTCCAATGCCATCAGC
AGATTAAAAGATACCGGATACCAGCGTTTGGATCTATGCAAACTAAACCCCTCAGATACTGATGCAGTTC
GTGGCCAGATAGTGGTCAGTTTACAGACACGAGACAGAATAGGAACCGGCGGCTCGGTGGTGGACTGCAG
AGGACTGTTAGAAAATGAAGGAACGGTGTATGAAGACTCCGGGCCTGGGAGGCCGCTCAGCTGCTTCATG
GAGGAACCAGCCCCTTACACAGATAGCACCGGTGCTGCTGCTGGAGGAGGGAATTGCAGGTTCGTGGAGT
CCCCAAGTCAAGATCAAAGACTTCAGGCACAGCGGCTT
