>Addgene plasmid #13503 | pGEX4T1-Smurf1 C699A | addgene partial sequence | sequence record 19933 | 13503 with pGEX3'
GCGCGAGGCAGATCGTCAGTCAGTCACGATGCGGCCGCTCGAGACTGCAGGCTCTAGATTACTCCACAGC
AAACCCGCAGGTCTCCTCCACGGCTGTCAGCAGCTTCTCGTAGAGCTTCTCATAGGACTCATATGGTGGA
ATGTCGATCCGGTTAAAGGCGGTATGGGCCTTCGGGAGGTTGTCTGTGTTCGCGTCTATCAGGTGGATGG
TGAACAGCCGGGGCCCTGCCGCGCCTGTAGAACCTTGCAAAGCCTTGAAGCCTTGGAGCGGGACTCGCGT
GGACCCAGTCACAAACTGCAGGAGCCTGGCCCTCCTTTCTTCATCGAACGTCTCCACCGCTTGCCAGAAC
CACCGCACGATGTTGCTGTCGGCCACACAGTGCTTCAGCCGCGTGTTCGACTTCCAGTCGTTCAAGTCTA
TTTTATCCAGGCCGCCTATGATCAGCTCCAGTTCCTTCTGGTCAAAAGGCTTCAGCAGATGTTGAGGGAT
GAGCTCATTGAACCCCTTCTGCAGAGCTAAGAACTGGGCTTCGATTCCTCTCATAAACCTCCAGTTTACA
TACAACCGGACGTATTCTTTCTTATTCTCCTCTGTGACTGGCACATTTCTGCCATTGGGTTTCAGTTCAT
GCTGCAGGATCCGCCCGAAGGCGTTGTGTTCCACGCAGAAAGTGTGGTCCAGTACAGGCGTGATGTCGTT
CTCTAGGATCCACACCAAGCTCTTATGCAGCTCTGGGTCACAGATTCCAGATCTGAGAGCTGGATGGGCT
TCCC
