[The description below was written by a language model from this plasmid's Addgene catalogue record.]
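Description:
pGEX4T1-Smurf1 C699A is a bacterial expression plasmid built on the pGEX-4T1 backbone (about 4.9 kb without insert) for producing a GST fusion of human SMURF1 in E. coli. It is maintained as a high-copy plasmid under ampicillin selection. The record does not list the promoter or origin. pGEX-series vectors generally drive the GST fusion from an IPTG-inducible tac promoter with a plasmid-borne lacI repressor, but no feature table is available here to confirm those elements.

The roughly 2.1 kb insert was cloned between SalI and XbaI sites, both of which are preserved, placing glutathione S-transferase at the N terminus of SMURF1. The depositor notes that the vector carries a TEV site, which would normally allow the GST moiety to be removed by TEV protease after glutathione affinity purification, though its exact position is not stated. According to the depositor, the coding sequence is a composite. A human cDNA from an expressed-sequence-tag clone lacked the first eight codons, and the full-length open reading frame was reconstituted using a fragment of Xenopus Smurf1 cDNA encoding those eight residues.

SMURF1 is a HECT-domain E3 ubiquitin ligase associated with SMAD targeting in the BMP signalling pathway. The C699A substitution is recorded as making the enzyme catalytically inactive. In HECT ligases this type of change removes the active-site cysteine that forms the thioester intermediate with ubiquitin. The construct is therefore suited to preparing recombinant ligase-dead protein, for example as a negative control alongside wild-type SMURF1 in in vitro ubiquitination assays or for GST pull-down binding studies, although the record does not specify particular applications.
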