Addgene plasmid #13503: pGEX4T1-Smurf1 C699A
Depositing lab: Jeff Wrana. Depositing organization: Sinai Health System. Publication: A SMAD ubiquitin ligase targets the BMP pathway and affects embryonic pattern formation. Zhu H, Kavsak P, Abdollah S, Wrana JL, Thomsen GH. Nature. 1999 Aug 12. 400(6745):687-93. 10.1038/23293 PubMed 10458166.
Backbone
  Vector backbone: pGEX-4T1
  Backbone size w/o insert (bp): 4900
  Vector type: Bacterial Expression
Growth in bacteria
  Bacterial resistance: Ampicillin, 100 μg/mL
  Growth temperature: 37°C
  Growth strain: DH5alpha
  Copy number: High Copy
Gene/Insert
  Gene/Insert name: SMURF1
  Species: H. sapiens (human)
  Insert size (bp): 2100
  Mutation: C699A: catalytically inactive
  GenBank ID: NM_020429
  Entrez Gene: SMURF1
  Tag / fusion protein: GST (N terminal on insert)
  Cloning method: Restriction Enzyme; 5′ cloning site SalI (not destroyed); 3′ cloning site XbaI (not destroyed)
  Sequencing primers: 5′ pGEX 5'
Terms and licenses: Academic/Nonprofit Terms; Industry Terms
Depositor comments: Vector has TEV site. A human Smurf1 cDNA encoding all but the first eight amino acids was identified in the expressed-sequence-tag database (AA292123), and full-length hSmurf1 was reconstituted using a fragment of XSmurf1 cDNA encoding the first eight amino acids.
How to cite: pGEX4T1-Smurf1 C699A was a gift from Jeff Wrana (Addgene plasmid # 13503 ; http://n2t.net/addgene:13503 ; RRID:Addgene_13503)
